Addgene plasmid #237013: NanoLuc-SRPK1 Vector
Purpose: Express NanoLuc(R)-SRPK1 Fusion Protein in Mammalian Cells under a CMV promoter
Depositing lab: Promega Corporation.
Backbone
  Vector backbone: pFN224C NanoLuc(R) CMV-Neo BiBRET-Balanced Vector
  Vector type: Mammalian Expression
  Selectable markers: Neomycin (select with G418)
Growth in bacteria
  Bacterial resistance: Chloramphenicol, 25 μg/mL
  Growth temperature: 37°C
  Growth strain: DH5alpha
  Copy number: High Copy
Gene/Insert
  Gene/Insert name: SRPK1
  Species: H. sapiens (human)
  Mutation: None
  Entrez Gene: SRPK1 (a.k.a. SFRSK1)
  Promoter: CMV
  Tag / fusion protein: NanoLuc (R) (N terminal on backbone)
  Cloning method: Other
Terms and licenses: Academic/Nonprofit Terms; Industry Terms
How to cite: NanoLuc-SRPK1 Vector was a gift from Promega Corporation (Addgene plasmid # 237013)
