[The description below was written by a language model from this plasmid's Addgene catalogue record and pLannotate feature annotations shown in this document.]
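Description:
NanoLuc-SRPK1 Vector is a 7,534-bp mammalian expression plasmid built on the pFN224C NanoLuc CMV-Neo BiBRET-Balanced backbone. It is maintained in E. coli at high copy through a ColE1/pUC-type origin. Bacterial selection is by chloramphenicol, conferred by a cat gene that the annotation places just downstream of the synthetic bacterial EM7 promoter. For mammalian cells it carries a neomycin phosphotransferase gene, allowing G418 selection. In the feature table this gene lies on the same strand as, and downstream of, an EF-1α core promoter with portions of EF-1α intron A, and it is followed by a synthetic polyadenylation signal. A short hit to mouse Acsf2 in this region is on the opposite strand and is probably an annotation artefact rather than a functional element.

The payload is wild-type human SRPK1, a serine/arginine-rich protein-specific kinase that phosphorylates RS domains of SR splicing factors and helps regulate splicing. It is fused at its N terminus to human codon-optimised NanoLuc luciferase supplied by the backbone. The catalogue entry gives CMV as the promoter. The annotation shows a minimal CMV promoter fragment and an SP6 phage promoter immediately upstream of the fusion, with a CMV enhancer and a further CMV promoter fragment adjacent but pointing the other way. This suggests a divergent arrangement around a shared enhancer, though the record does not explain the design. The fusion transcript ends at an SV40 polyadenylation signal.

The stated purpose is expression of the NanoLuc-SRPK1 fusion in mammalian cells. The backbone name points to bioluminescence resonance energy transfer assays with NanoLuc as the energy donor, but no specific assay is described in the record.
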