Features (pLannotate 1.2.2; 18 found; start..end, strand, type, name):
     17..98      -  polyA_signal   SV40 poly(A) signal: SV40 polyadenylation signal
    121..204     -  CDS            large T antigen (fragment): large T antigen from SV40 (simian virus 40)
    260..292     -  misc_feature   MCS (fragment): pUC18/19 multiple cloning site
    301..2265    -  CDS            SRPK1: SRPK1_HUMAN - Experimental evidence at protein level: Swiss-Prot protein existence level 1. Serine/arginine-rich protein-specific kinase which specifically phosphorylates its substrates at serine residues located in regions rich in arginine/serine dipeptides, known as RS domains and is involved in the phosphorylation of SR splicing factors and the regulation of splicing. Plays a central role in the regulatory network for splicing, controlling the intranuclear distribution of splicing factors in interphase cells and the reorganization of nuclear speckles during mitosis. Can influence additional
   2287..2799    -  CDS            Nluc: NanoLuc® luciferase human codon-optimized
   2838..2856    -  promoter       SP6 promoter: promoter for bacteriophage SP6 RNA polymerase
   2882..2904    -  promoter       minimal CMV promoter (fragment): human cytomegalovirus (CMV) immediate early promoter
   2914..3279    +  enhancer       CMV enhancer: human cytomegalovirus immediate early enhancer
   3281..3468    +  promoter       CMV promoter (fragment): human cytomegalovirus (CMV) immediate early promoter
   3487..3534    +  promoter       EM7 promoter: synthetic bacterial promoter&nbsp
   3566..4222    +  CDS            cat: CAT_ECOLX - Experimental evidence at protein level: Swiss-Prot protein existence level 1. This enzyme is an effector of chloramphenicol resistance in bacteria. From Escherichia coli. This protein is used as a marker in many commonly used cloning vectors, such as pACYC184.
   4397..4985    -  rep_origin     ori: high-copy-number ColE1/pMB1/pBR322/pUC origin of replication
   5111..5159    -  polyA_signal   poly(A) signal: synthetic polyadenylation signal
   5186..5977    -  CDS            neo: KKA2_KLEPN - Also known as kan, nptII. Experimental evidence at protein level: Swiss-Prot protein existence level 1. Resistance to kanamycin, neomycin, paromomycin, ribostamycin, butirosin and gentamicin B. From Klebsiella pneumoniae.
   5992..6285    +  CDS            Acsf2 (fragment): ACSF2_MOUSE - Experimental evidence at protein level: Swiss-Prot protein existence level 1. Acyl-CoA synthases catalyze the initial reaction in fatty acid metabolism, by forming a thioester with CoA. Has some preference toward medium-chain substrates. Plays a role in adipocyte differentiation. From Mus musculus (Mouse).
   6365..6568    -  intron         EF-1α intron A: truncated intron upstream of the start codon of human EF-1α
   7194..7303    -  intron         EF-1α intron A (fragment): intron upstream of the start codon of human EF-1α
   7304..7515    -  promoter       EF-1α core promoter: core promoter for human elongation factor EF-1α
>Addgene plasmid #237013 | NanoLuc-SRPK1 Vector | depositor full sequence | sequence record 470810 | NanoLuc-SRPK1 Vector sequence 7534 bps
AAGACGCGTGACGTCGGCAGTGAAAAAAATGCTTTATTTGTGAAATTTGTGATGCTATTGCTTTATTTGT
AACCATTATAAGCTGCAATAAACAAGTTAACAACAACAATTGCATTCATTTTATGTTTCAGGTTCAGGGG
GAGGTGTGGGAGGTTTTTTAAAGCAAGTAAAACCTCTACAAATGTGGTATGGCTGATTATGATCCGCGGC
CGCAATACGTCGACGTTATCAGCTGACTTCGTACGAGAGCCTAGGTGTTTCTAGAGGATCCCCGGGTACC
GAGCCCGAATTCGTTTAAACGGAGTTAAGCCAAGGGTGCCGGAGACACTCGGCGGCAGTGGCTCTCTTCT
CAGGGATCAGCTCCAACATGGGCAGTAAGAAATCTGTGAAGCCAGCTGCCTCTTCCTGCGACCACTCATA
CTTCTCCACTAGAACCTCAAAAAGGCCCCAAGGTTTCAGCTTCGTGATATGTTTCAGGTCACCTTTTTTG
GTGAAAAATTCCTTGGAATATTTTCCTGCCACAATGAGCTTGCGAGGCACCTTCCCCAGAAGTTCTATGA
TCAATGCAATGTGATCTTCATCTCGAGTGTACTCTTCCCCTGAATGAGGTTCAAACAAATAGTCACCTGT
GGCCAGTTCAAAGGCCATGCATGCCGTGCTCCAAATGTCAGCAGGGGTATTATAGCCAGATCCGATTAGA
ACTTCCAAGGAACGATATTGCCTTGTTTGAATATCTTCAGTGAAATGTTTGTGCACCCAACAAGCATTTC
CAAGGTCAGCAATCTTCACCTTGAGCTTTTCTGCATTTTTTGGCTCAAGGGGATTAACAAGAAAATTTCC
AGCCGTGGATTTTCCTTTGTTGTCCAGTGGTCCGTTATGTTCTTGCTCTTGTTCATCTTCACAGGGTATC
TCTGCCCGAATGCTTTCTTGAAGTTGGCTAATGTGTTGTTCACTGAATGACTGACCTACAGTTGAGGAAG
ACTGGCACACCATGGTGTCTGACACCTCAGATGTTATAGGTGTACAAGAGTCTGTTTCTTGAGATGTGCT
GCTGTCTCCATTTTGGGAGCTTAGGAAACTAGATTCCTGATTCAAATTTTGGACATCACAGTCATTAGCA
TTATGTAGATCCTCTTTATGTCTCAATGTTTCATTATTACTGTTCTGAGTATAATTAATGACTTCAATCA
CTCCATTGCAATTAATTTCTGCTGCACCACCCTCTGTATCACGTTCCATAAGCGTTTGATCCTGGCCAAT
GGTACTTGACTCTTCAAGTTTTTCTTGGGTCATTTTATTAGGTGGGTTCTCTTTCAAGGGTCTTTCAACA
GGACTCTCTGATTCTTCTTGCTTGTTTGGTCTTTTTTGCCCAGGGCCCGACTCTTTCTCCATTTCCTCAA
TTTCCTGCATTCGCTTCTCTAGTAATTCTGCCTGGCGCTTCTGCTTCTTCTTCAATTTCTTCTTCTTATT
CTTTGACATTTTGTCAGCTGGTTTAGGCTGGGGAGCAGTACTGACTGCAGATCCGGAAGGCGGAGGAGCT
CCAGATCGCTGCCATTCTGTTGCTTCTGCAGCCAGCCTCCGAATGTACTGCTCATTCACTGACAATAAGA
TGTTCTCTGGTTTAATGTCAGTGTGGATGATACGGCACTTGGTATGTAAATAATCAAGACCCTGTAACAC
TTGCTGAATAATTTTTTTGACACAAGGCAGTGGAAGCCCCTGATAATTGGATTTGATGATCCACTTGAGC
AGATGATGCCCCAAAACTTCAAATACCATGCAGATATGTGTTCCATTAACTCCTGATATTTTAAAGTCAT
CTAGTAGTTGAACAACCATTTCTCTATTTGGATCATTAGGGTCTGAATTGCGAACTGACTTCAGCAACCG
GATTTCATCTAGTGCTGTTTCAGTGTAATGTTCAGCACTTTTAACTACTTTCATTGCCACAAATTTCTTC
CCCTGAATATCCCATGATAACCATACTGTTGAAAAGTGTCCCCAGCCTAACTTTCGGATCACATGGTATC
TCCCATTGAATAGATCTCCAATTTTCACAAGATGATAACCTCCTTTACAATAATCATTAGGATCTTCTTG
CTCATCATCATCAGATCCCAGAATCTCCTCTTCCTGCTCTGGTAGATCACTCTCAGAGTGGGGAGCAGAG
CCTCGGTGCTGAGTTTCAGATTTCCTTTGGGCTTTGTCCTTCTTGGCCTTGGTCCTTTTCTTTCGGGCCT
GGAGCGCAAGCACTTTCCGCTCCATGGCGATCGCGCCGCTCGAGCCCGCCAGAATGCGTTCGCACAGCCG
CCAGCCGGTCACTCCGTTGATGGTTACTCGGAACAGCAGGGAGCCGTCGGGGTTGATCAGGCGCTCGTCG
ATAATTTTGTTGCCGTTCCACAGGGTCCCTGTTACAGTGATCTTTTTGCCGTCGAACACGGCGATGCCTT
CATACGGCCGTCCGAAATAGTCGATCATGTTCGGCGTAACCCCGTCGATTACCAGTGTGCCATAGTGCAG
GATCACCTTAAAGTGATGATCATCCACAGGGTACACCACCTTAAAAATTTTTTCGATCTGGCCCATTTGG
TCGCCGCTCAGACCTTCATACGGGATGATGACATGGATGTCGATCTTCAGCCCATTTTCACCGCTCAGGA
CAATCCTTTGGATCGGAGTTACGGACACCCCGAGATTCTGAAACAAACTGGACACACCTCCCTGTTCAAG
GACTTGGTCCAGGTTGTAGCCGGCTGTCTGTCGCCAGTCCCCAACGAAATCTTCGAGTGTGAAGACCATG
GTGAGCGCTAGCTGCAAAAAGAACAAGTAGCTTGTATTCTATAGTGTCACCTAAATGGGCGATCTGACGG
TTCACTAAACCAGCTCTGCTTATATAGGCCTCCCTGGCGCGCCACTAGTTATTAATAGTAATCAATTACG
GGGTCATTAGTTCATAGCCCATATATGGAGTTCCGCGTTACATAACTTACGGTAAATGGCCCGCCTGGCT
GACCGCCCAACGACCCCCGCCCATTGACGTCAATAATGACGTATGTTCCCATAGTAACGCCAATAGGGAC
TTTCCATTGACGTCAATGGGTGGAGTATTTACGGTAAACTGCCCACTTGGCAGTACATCAAGTGTATCAT
ATGCCAAGTCCGCCCCCTATTGACGTCAATGACGGTAAATGGCCCGCCTGGCATTATGCCCAGTACATGA
CCTTACGGGACTTTCCTACTTGGCAGTACATCTACGTATTAGTCATCGCTATTACCATGGTGATGCGGTT
TTGGCAGTACACCAATGGGCGTGGATAGCGGTTTGACTCACGGGGATTTCCAAGTCTCCACCCCATTGAC
GTCAATGGGAGTTTGTTTTGGCACCAAAATCAACGGGACTTTCCAAAATGTCGTAATAACCCCGCCCCGT
TGACGCAAATGGGCGGTAGGCGTGTACGGTGGGAGGTCAAATCGAATTCTAATACTGTTGACAATTAATC
ATCGGCATAGTATATCGGCATAGTATAATACGACAAGGTGAGGAACTAAACCCAGGAGGCAGATCATGGA
GAAAAAAATCACTGGATATACCACCGTTGATATATCCCAATGGCATCGTAAAGAACATTTTGAGGCATTT
CAGTCAGTTGCTCAATGTACCTATAACCAGACCGTTCAGCTGGATATTACGGCCTTTTTAAAGACCGTAA
AGAAAAATAAGCACAAGTTTTATCCGGCCTTTATTCACATTCTTGCCCGCCTGATGAATGCTCATCCGGA
ATTCCGTATGGCAATGAAAGACGGTGAGCTGGTGATATGGGATAGTGTTCACCCTTGTTACACCGTTTTC
CATGAGCAAACTGAAACGTTTTCATCGCTCTGGAGTGAATACCACGACGATTTCCGGCAGTTTCTACACA
TATATTCGCAAGATGTGGCGTGTTACGGTGAAAACCTGGCCTATTTCCCTAAAGGGTTTATTGAGAATAT
GTTTTTCGTCTCAGCCAATCCCTGGGTGAGTTTCACCAGTTTTGATTTAAACGTGGCCAATATGGACAAC
TTCTTCGCCCCCGTTTTCACTATGGGCAAATATTATACGCAAGGCGACAAGGTGCTGATGCCGCTGGCGA
TTCAGGTTCATCATGCCGTCTGTGATGGCTTCCATGTCGGCAGAATGCTTAATGAATTACAACAGTACTG
CGATGAGTGGCAGGGCGGGGCGTAAGCGGGACTCTGGGGTTCGAAATGACCGACCAAGCGACGCCCAACC
GGTATCAGCTCACTCAAAGGCGGTAATACGGTTATCCACAGAATCAGGGGATAACGCAGGAAAGAACATG
TGAGCAAAAGGCCAGCAAAAGGCCAGGAACCGTAAAAAGGCCGCGTTGCTGGCGTTTTTCCATAGGCTCC
GCCCCCCTGACGAGCATCACAAAAATCGACGCTCAAGTCAGAGGTGGCGAAACCCGACAGGACTATAAAG
ATACCAGGCGTTTCCCCCTGGAAGCTCCCTCGTGCGCTCTCCTGTTCCGACCCTGCCGCTTACCGGATAC
CTGTCCGCCTTTCTCCCTTCGGGAAGCGTGGCGCTTTCTCATAGCTCACGCTGTAGGTATCTCAGTTCGG
TGTAGGTCGTTCGCTCCAAGCTGGGCTGTGTGCACGAACCCCCCGTTCAGCCCGACCGCTGCGCCTTATC
CGGTAACTATCGTCTTGAGTCCAACCCGGTAAGACACGACTTATCGCCACTGGCAGCAGCCACTGGTAAC
AGGATTAGCAGAGCGAGGTATGTAGGCGGTGCTACAGAGTTCTTGAAGTGGTGGCCTAACTACGGCTACA
CTAGAAGGACAGTATTTGGTATCTGCGCTCTGCTGAAGCCAGTTACCTTCGGAAAAAGAGTTGGTAGCTC
TTGATCCGGCAAACAAACCACCGCTGGTAGCGGTGGTTTTTTTGTTTGCAAGCAGCAGATTACGCGCAGA
AAAAAAGGATTTCAAGAAGATCCTTTGATCTTTTCTACGGGGTCTGACGCTCAGTGGAACGAAAACTCAC
GTTAAGGGATTTTGGTCATGAGATTATCAAAAAGGATCTTCACCTAGATCCTTTTATAGTCCGGAATCGT
CACACAAAAAACCAACACACAGATGTAATGAAAATAAAGATATTTTATTGCGGCCATCGTGATGGCTAGA
GTTCAGAAGAACTCGTCAAGAAGGCGATAGAAGGCGATGCGCTGCGAATCGGGAGCGGCGATACCGTAAA
GCACGAGGAAGCGGTCAGCCCATTCGCCGCCAAGCTCTTCAGCAATATCACGGGTAGCCAACGCTATGTC
CTGATAGCGGTCCGCCACACCCAGCCGGCCACAGTCGATGAATCCAGAAAAGCGGCCATTTTCCACCATG
ATATTCGGCAAGCAGGCATCGCCGTGGGTCACGACGAGATCCTCGCCGTCGGGCATGCGCGCCTTGAGCC
TGGCGAACAGTTCGGCTGGCGCGAGCCCCTGATGCTCTTCGTCCAGATCATCCTGATCGACAAGACCGGC
TTCCATCCGAGTACGTGCTCGCTCGATGCGATGTTTCGCTTGGTGGTCGAATGGGCAGGTAGCCGGATCA
AGCGTATGCAGCCGCCGCATTGCATCAGCCATGATGGATACTTTCTCGGCAGGAGCAAGGTGAGATGACA
GGAGATCCTGCCCCGGCACTTCGCCCAATAGCAGCCAGTCCCTTCCCGCTTCAGTGACAACGTCGAGCAC
AGCTGCGCAAGGAACGCCCGTCGTGGCCAGCCACGATAGCCGCGCTGCCTCGTCCTGCAGTTCATTCAGG
GCACCGGACAGGTCGGTCTTGACAAAAAGAACCGGGCGCCCCTGCGCTGACAGCCGGAACACGGCGGCAT
CAGAGCAGCCGATTGTCTGTTGTGCCCAGTCATAGCCGAATAGCCTCTCCACCCAAGCGGCCGGAGAACC
TGCGTGCAATCCATCTTGTTCAATCATGGTGGCATCGATTCCCGGTCAACATCCAGTACACCTCCGGCAC
CACCGGCTTCCCCAAGGGCGCCACGCTCTCCCACCACAACATCCTCAACAACGGCTACTGGGTGGGCCGC
ACGGTCGGCTACACGGAGCAGGACCGGGTGTGTCTGCCGGTGCCCTTCTACCACTGCTTCGGCATGGTCA
TGGGCAACTTGGGCGCCACCTCCCACGCCGCCTGCATCGTCATCCCGGCCCCGTCCTTCGAGCCGGCGGC
GACGCTGGAGGCGGTGCAGCGGGAGAGGTGCACGTCCCTGTACGGCGTCCCCACGAAGCCGAATTCCACC
ACACTGGACTAGATGCATGCTCGACAGTGTGATGGATATCTGCAGAATTCGGCTTTCACGACACCTGAAA
TGGAAGAAAAAAACTTTGAACCACTGTCTGAGGCTTGAGAATGAACCAAGATCCAAACTCAAAAAGGGCA
AATTCCAAGGAGAATTACATCAAGTGCCAAGCTGGCCTAACTTCAGTCTCCACCCACTCAGTGTGGGGAA
ACTCCATCGCATAAAACCCCTCCCCCCAACCTAAAGACGACGTACTCCAAAAGCTCGAGAACTAATCGAG
GTGCCTGGACGGCGCCCGGTACTCCGTGGAGTCACATGAAGCGACGGCTGAGGACGGAAAGGCCCTTTTC
CTTTGTGTGGGTGACTCACCCGCCCGCTCTCCCGAGCGCCGCGTCCTCCATTTTGAGCTGCCTGCAGCAG
GGCCGGGAAGCGGCCATCTTTCCGCTCACGCAACTGGTGCCGACCGGGCCAGCCTTGCCGCCCAGGGCGG
GGCGATACACGGCGGCGCGAGGCCAGGCACCAGAGCAGGCCGGCCAGCTTGAGACTACCCCCGTCCGATT
CTCGGTGGCCGCGCTCGCAGGCCCCGCCTCGCCGAACATGTGCGCTGGGACGCACGGGCCCCGTCGCCGC
CCGCGGCCCCAAAAACCGAAATACCAGTGTGCAGATCTTGGCCCGCATTTACAAGACTATCTTGCCAGAA
AAAAAGCGTCGCAGCAGGTCATCAAAAATTTTAAATGGCTAGAGACTTATCGAAAGCAGCGAGACAGGCG
CGAAGGTGCCACCAGATTCGCACGCGGCGGCCCCAGCGCCCAGGCCAGGCCTCAACTCAAGCACGAGGCG
AAGGGGCTCCTTAAGCGCAAGGCCTCGAACTCTCCCACCCACTTCCAACCCGAAGCTCGGGATCAAGAAT
CACGTACTGCAGCCAGGTGGAAGTAATTCAAGGCACGCAAGGGCCATAACCCGTAAAGAGGCCAGGCCCG
CGGGAACCACACACGGCACTTACCTGTGTTCTGGCGGCAAACCCGTTGCGAAAAAGAACGTTCACGGCGA
CTACTGCACTTATATACGGTTCTCCCCCACCCTCGGGAAAAAGGCGGAGCCAGTACACGACATCACTTTC
CCAGTTTACCCCGCGCCACCTTCTCTAGGCACCGGTTCAATTGCCGACCCCTCCCCCCAACTTCTCGGGG
ACTGTGGGCGATGTGCGCTCTGCCCACTGACGGGCACCGGAGCC
